Addgene plasmid #249006: pKlab003-pcDNA3.1-FKBP5-3xFLAG
Purpose: This plasmid expresses the C terminally 3x-FLAG tagged FKBP5 protein sequence for pulldown assays
Depositing lab: Georgios Karras. Depositing organization: University of Texas MD Anderson Cancer Center. Publication: Protein-folding chaperones predict structure-function relationships and cancer risk in BRCA1 mutation carriers. Gracia B, Montes P, Gutierrez AM, Arun B, Karras GI. Cell Rep. 2024 Feb 27;43(2):113803. doi: 10.1016/j.celrep.2024.113803. Epub 2024 Feb 17. PubMed 38368609.
Backbone
  Vector backbone: pcDNA3.1
  Backbone manufacturer: 5604
  Vector type: Mammalian Expression
  Selectable markers: Hygromycin
Growth in bacteria
  Bacterial resistance: Ampicillin, 100 μg/mL
  Growth temperature: 37°C
  Growth strain: DH5alpha
  Copy number: High Copy
Gene/Insert
  Gene/Insert name: FKBP5
  Species: H. sapiens (human)
  Entrez Gene: FKBP5 (a.k.a. AIG6, FKBP51, FKBP54, P54, PPIase, Ptg-10)
  Promoter: CMV Promoter
  Tag / fusion protein: 3x-FLAG-V5 (C terminal on insert)
  Cloning method: Gateway Cloning
Terms and licenses: Academic/Nonprofit Terms; Industry Terms: Not Available to Industry
How to cite: pKlab003-pcDNA3.1-FKBP5-3xFLAG was a gift from Georgios Karras (Addgene plasmid # 249006 ; http://n2t.net/addgene:249006 ; RRID:Addgene_249006)
