[The description below was written by a language model from this plasmid's Addgene catalogue record and pLannotate feature annotations shown in this document.]
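Description:
pKlab003-pcDNA3.1-FKBP5-3xFLAG is a mammalian expression plasmid built on a pcDNA3.1 backbone that drives expression of human FKBP5 (also known as FKBP51), an immunophilin-type peptidyl-prolyl isomerase and chaperone cofactor. The sequenced construct is about 7.1 kb. In bacteria it is maintained at high copy through a ColE1/pUC-type origin and selected with ampicillin via the β-lactamase gene and its native promoter. An f1 origin is also present, which allows single-stranded DNA production. For selection in mammalian cells, an SV40 enhancer/early promoter drives a hygromycin resistance gene that ends in an SV40 polyadenylation signal.

The FKBP5 coding sequence sits downstream of the human CMV immediate-early enhancer and promoter, with a T7 promoter in between that could support in vitro transcription. The insert was introduced by Gateway cloning and is flanked by attB1 and attB2 recombination sites. Reading continues through attB2 into a C-terminal 3xFLAG epitope followed by a V5 tag, which matches the catalogue description of a 3x-FLAG-V5 fusion, although the annotation scores the V5 element only as a fragment. Transcripts are terminated by the bovine growth hormone polyadenylation signal. Several short annotated fragments (a truncated HIV-1 LTR match, a ble fragment, lacI and lac promoter/operator remnants, and a bom fragment) appear to be backbone remnants or partial sequence matches rather than functional parts.

According to the record, the plasmid is intended to produce C-terminally tagged FKBP5 for pulldown assays, where the FLAG epitopes allow affinity capture and detection of FKBP5 and its associated proteins. The hygromycin marker would also allow selection of stably transfected cells.
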