Features (pLannotate 1.2.2; 24 found; start..end, strand, type, name):
     28..80      -  misc_feature   bom (fragment): basis of mobility region from pBR322
    235..614     +  enhancer       CMV enhancer: human cytomegalovirus immediate early enhancer
    615..818     +  promoter       CMV promoter: human cytomegalovirus (CMV) immediate early promoter
    814..847     +  LTR            5' LTR (truncated) (fragment): truncated 5' long terminal repeat (LTR) from HIV-1
    863..881     +  promoter       T7 promoter: promoter for bacteriophage T7 RNA polymerase
    970..988     +  protein_bind   attB1 (fragment): mutant version of attB; core recombination site for the Gateway® BP reaction BP Clonase™
    996..2366    +  CDS            FKBP5: FKBP5_HUMAN - Also known as AIG6, FKBP51 From Homo sapiens (Human).
   2371..2395    -  protein_bind   attB2: mutant version of attB; recombination site for the Gateway® BP reaction BP Clonase™
   2400..2462    +  CDS            3xFLAG: three tandem FLAG® epitope tags, followed by an enterokinase cleavage site
   2481..2521    +  CDS            V5 tag (fragment): epitope tag from simian virus 5
   2572..2683    +  polyA_signal   bGH poly(A) signal: bovine growth hormone polyadenylation signal
   2790..2811    +  promoter       SV40 promoter (fragment): SV40 enhancer and early promoter
   2832..3260    +  rep_origin     f1 ori (sequence partly withheld): f1 bacteriophage origin of replication; arrow indicates direction of (+) strand synthesis
   3274..3603    +  promoter       SV40 promoter: SV40 enhancer and early promoter
   3652..4677    +  CDS            HygR: aminoglycoside phosphotransferase from E. coli; aph(4)-Ia; confers resistance to hygromycin
   4687..4812    +  CDS            ble (fragment): BLE_KLEPN - Experimental evidence at protein level: Swiss-Prot protein existence level 1. Binding protein with a strong affinity to the bleomycin family of antibiotics. Binds to CL990; an antimitotic-antibiotic compound. From Klebsiella pneumoniae.
   4807..4928    +  polyA_signal   SV40 poly(A) signal: SV40 polyadenylation signal
   5001..5017    -  protein_bind   lac operator: The lac repressor binds to the lac operator to inhibit transcription in E. coli. This inhibition can be relieved by adding lactose or isopropyl-β-D-thiogalactopyranoside (IPTG). lac repressor encoded by lacI
   5025..5055    -  promoter       lac promoter: promoter for the E. coli lac operon
   5070..5091    -  protein_bind   CAP binding site: CAP binding activates transcription in the presence of cAMP. E. coli catabolite activator protein
   5104..5196    -  CDS            lacI (fragment): lac repressor; lacI; The lac repressor binds to the lac operator to inhibit transcription in E. coli. This inhibition can be relieved by adding lactose or isopropyl-β-D-thiogalactopyranoside (IPTG).
   5379..5967    -  rep_origin     ori: high-copy-number ColE1/pMB1/pBR322/pUC origin of replication
   6138..6998    -  CDS            AmpR: β-lactamase; bla; confers resistance to ampicillin, carbenicillin, and related antibiotics
   6999..7103    -  promoter       AmpR promoter: bla
>Addgene plasmid #249006 | pKlab003-pcDNA3.1-FKBP5-3xFLAG | addgene full sequence | sequence record 494426 | Addgene NGS Result
GACGGATCGGGAGATCTCCCGATCCCCTATGGTGCACTCTCAGTACAATCTGCTCTGATGCCGCATAGTT
AAGCCAGTATCTGCTCCCTGCTTGTGTGTTGGAGGTCGCTGAGTAGTGCGCGAGCAAAATTTAAGCTACA
ACAAGGCAAGGCTTGACCGACAATTGCATGAAGAATCTGCTTAGGGTTAGGCGTTTTGCGCTGCTTCGCG
ATGTACGGGCCAGATATACGCGTTGACATTGATTATTGACTAGTTATTAATAGTAATCAATTACGGGGTC
ATTAGTTCATAGCCCATATATGGAGTTCCGCGTTACATAACTTACGGTAAATGGCCCGCCTGGCTGACCG
CCCAACGACCCCCGCCCATTGACGTCAATAATGACGTATGTTCCCATAGTAACGCCAATAGGGACTTTCC
ATTGACGTCAATGGGTGGAGTATTTACGGTAAACTGCCCACTTGGCAGTACATCAAGTGTATCATATGCC
AAGTACGCCCCCTATTGACGTCAATGACGGTAAATGGCCCGCCTGGCATTATGCCCAGTACATGACCTTA
TGGGACTTTCCTACTTGGCAGTACATCTACGTATTAGTCATCGCTATTACCATGGTGATGCGGTTTTGGC
AGTACATCAATGGGCGTGGATAGCGGTTTGACTCACGGGGATTTCCAAGTCTCCACCCCATTGACGTCAA
TGGGAGTTTGTTTTGGCACCAAAATCAACGGGACTTTCCAAAATGTCGTAACAACTCCGCCCCATTGACG
CAAATGGGCGGTAGGCGTGTACGGTGGGAGGTCTATATAAGCAGAGCTCTCTGGCTAACTAGAGAACCCA
CTGCTTACTGGCTTATCGAAATTAATACGACTCACTATAGGGAGACCCAAGCTGGCTAGCGTTTAAACTT
AAGCTTGGTACCGAGCTCGGATCCACTAGTCCAGTGTGGTGGAATTCTGCAGATATCAACAAGTTTGTAC
AAAAAAGCTGGCACCATGACTACTGATGAAGGTGCCAAGAACAATGAAGAAAGCCCCACAGCCACTGTTG
CTGAGCAGGGAGAGGATATTACCTCCAAAAAAGACAGGGGAGTATTAAAGATTGTCAAAAGAGTGGGGAA
TGGTGAGGAAACGCCGATGATTGGAGACAAAGTTTATGTCCATTACAAAGGAAAATTGTCAAATGGAAAG
AAGTTTGATTCCAGTCATGATAGAAATGAACCATTTGTCTTTAGTCTTGGCAAAGGCCAAGTCATCAAGG
CATGGGACATTGGGGTGGCTACCATGAAGAAGGGAGAGATATGCCATTTACTGTGCAAACCAGAATATGC
ATATGGCTCGGCTGGCAGTCTCCCTAAAATTCCCTCGAATGCAACTCTCTTTTTTGAGATTGAGCTCCTT
GATTTCAAAGGAGAGGATTTATTTGAAGATGGAGGCATTATCCGGAGAACCAAACGGAAAGGAGAGGGAT
ATTCAAATCCAAACGAAGGAGCAACAGTAGAAATCCACCTGGAAGGCCGCTGTGGTGGAAGGATGTTTGA
CTGCAGAGATGTGGCATTCACTGTGGGCGAAGGAGAAGACCACGACATTCCAATTGGAATTGACAAAGCT
CTGGAGAAAATGCAGCGGGAAGAACAATGTATTTTATATCTTGGACCAAGATATGGTTTTGGAGAGGCAG
GGAAGCCTAAATTTGGCATTGAACCTAATGCTGAGCTTATATATGAAGTTACACTTAAGAGCTTCGAAAA
GGCCAAAGAATCCTGGGAGATGGATACCAAAGAAAAATTGGAGCAGGCTGCCATTGTCAAAGAGAAGGGA
ACCGTATACTTCAAGGGAGGCAAATACATGCAGGCGGTGATTCAGTATGGGAAGATAGTGTCCTGGTTAG
AGATGGAATATGGTTTATCAGAAAAGGAATCGAAAGCTTCTGAATCATTTCTCCTTGCTGCCTTTCTGAA
CCTGGCCATGTGCTACCTGAAGCTTAGAGAATACACCAAAGCTGTTGAATGCTGTGACAAGGCCCTTGGA
CTGGACAGTGCCAATGAGAAAGGCTTGTATAGGAGGGGTGAAGCCCAGCTGCTCATGAACGAGTTTGAGT
CAGCCAAGGGTGACTTTGAGAAAGTGCTGGAAGTAAACCCCCAGAATAAGGCTGCAAGACTGCAGATCTC
CATGTGCCAGAAAAAGGCCAAGGAGCACAACGAGCGGGACCGCAGGATATACGCCAACATGTTCAAGAAG
TTTGCAGAGCAGGATGCCAAGGAAGAGGCCAATAAAGCAATGGGCAAGAAGACTTCAGAAGGGGTCACTA
ATGAAAAAGGAACAGACAGTCAAGCAATGGAAGAAGAGAAACCTGAGGGCCACGTAGGCGACCCAGCTTT
CTTGTACAAAGTGGTTGATTACAAAGACCATGACGGTGATTATAAAGATCATGACATCGACTACAAGGAT
GACGATGACAAGGGCTCGGGCTCGACCTCGGGTAAGCCTATCCCTAACCCTCTCCTCGGTCTCGATTCTA
CATGATAACTCGAGTCTAGAGGGCCCGTTTAAACCCGCTGATCAGCCTCGACTGTGCCTTCTAGTTGCCA
GCCATCTGTTGTTTGCCCCTCCCCCGTGCCTTCCTTGACCCTGGAAGGTGCCACTCCCACTGTCCTTTCC
TAATAAAATGAGGAAATTGCATCGCATTGTCTGAGTAGGTGTCATTCTATTCTGGGGGGTGGGGTGGGGC
AGGACAGCAAGGGGAAGACAATAGCAGGCATGCTGGGGATGCGGTGGGCTCTATGGCTTCTGAGGCGGAA
AGAACCAGCTGGGGCTCTAGGGGGTATCCCC
[124 nt withheld, positions 2832-2955]
C
[91 nt withheld, positions 2957-3047]
A
[49 nt withheld, positions 3049-3097]
CCTTTGACGTTGGAGTCCACGTTCTTT
[37 nt withheld, positions 3125-3161]
ACCCTATCTCGGTCTATTCTTTTGATTTATAAGGGATTTTGCCGATTTCGGCCTATTGGTTAAAAAATGA
GCTGATTTAACAAAAATTTAACGCGAATTAATTCTGTGGAATGTGTGTCAGTTAGGGTGTGGAAAGTCCC
CAGGCTCCCCAGCAGGCAGAAGTATGCAAAGCATGCATCTCAATTAGTCAGCAACCAGGTGTGGAAAGTC
CCCAGGCTCCCCAGCAGGCAGAAGTATGCAAAGCATGCATCTCAATTAGTCAGCAACCATAGTCCCGCCC
CTAACTCCGCCCATCCCGCCCCTAACTCCGCCCAGTTCCGCCCATTCTCCGCCCCATGGCTGACTAATTT
TTTTTATTTATGCAGAGGCCGAGGCCGCCTCTGCCTCTGAGCTATTCCAGAAGTAGTGAGGAGGCTTTTT
TGGAGGCCTAGGCTTTTGCAAAAAGCTCCCGGGAGCTTGTATATCCATTTTCGGATCTGATCAGCACGTG
ATGAAAAAGCCTGAACTCACCGCGACGTCTGTCGAGAAGTTTCTGATCGAAAAGTTCGACAGCGTCTCCG
ACCTGATGCAGCTCTCGGAGGGCGAAGAATCTCGTGCTTTCAGCTTCGATGTAGGAGGGCGTGGATATGT
CCTGCGGGTAAATAGCTGCGCCGATGGTTTCTACAAAGATCGTTATGTTTATCGGCACTTTGCATCGGCC
GCGCTCCCGATTCCGGAAGTGCTTGACATTGGGGAATTCAGCGAGAGCCTGACCTATTGCATCTCCCGCC
GTGCACAGGGTGTCACGTTGCAAGACCTGCCTGAAACCGAACTGCCCGCTGTTCTGCAGCCGGTCGCGGA
GGCCATGGATGCGATCGCTGCGGCCGATCTTAGCCAGACGAGCGGGTTCGGCCCATTCGGACCGCAAGGA
ATCGGTCAATACACTACATGGCGTGATTTCATATGCGCGATTGCTGATCCCCATGTGTATCACTGGCAAA
CTGTGATGGACGACACCGTCAGTGCGTCCGTCGCGCAGGCTCTCGATGAGCTGATGCTTTGGGCCGAGGA
CTGCCCCGAAGTCCGGCACCTCGTGCACGCGGATTTCGGCTCCAACAATGTCCTGACGGACAATGGCCGC
ATAACAGCGGTCATTGACTGGAGCGAGGCGATGTTCGGGGATTCCCAATACGAGGTCGCCAACATCTTCT
TCTGGAGGCCGTGGTTGGCTTGTATGGAGCAGCAGACGCGCTACTTCGAGCGGAGGCATCCGGAGCTTGC
AGGATCGCCGCGGCTCCGGGCGTATATGCTCCGCATTGGTCTTGACCAACTCTATCAGAGCTTGGTTGAC
GGCAATTTCGATGATGCAGCTTGGGCGCAGGGTCGATGCGACGCAATCGTCCGATCCGGAGCCGGGACTG
TCGGGCGTACACAAATCGCCCGCAGAAGCGCGGCCGTCTGGACCGATGGCTGTGTAGAAGTACTCGCCGA
TAGTGGAAACCGACGCCCCAGCACTCGTCCGAGGGCAAAGGAATAGCACGTGCTACGAGATTTCGATTCC
ACCGCCGCCTTCTATGAAAGGTTGGGCTTCGGAATCGTTTTCCGGGACGCCGGCTGGATGATCCTCCAGC
GCGGGGATCTCATGCTGGAGTTCTTCGCCCACCCCAACTTGTTTATTGCAGCTTATAATGGTTACAAATA
AAGCAATAGCATCACAAATTTCACAAATAAAGCATTTTTTTCACTGCATTCTAGTTGTGGTTTGTCCAAA
CTCATCAATGTATCTTATCATGTCTGTATACCGTCGACCTCTAGCTAGAGCTTGGCGTAATCATGGTCAT
AGCTGTTTCCTGTGTGAAATTGTTATCCGCTCACAATTCCACACAACATACGAGCCGGAAGCATAAAGTG
TAAAGCCTGGGGTGCCTAATGAGTGAGCTAACTCACATTAATTGCGTTGCGCTCACTGCCCGCTTTCCAG
TCGGGAAACCTGTCGTGCCAGCTGCATTAATGAATCGGCCAACGCGCGGGGAGAGGCGGTTTGCGTATTG
GGCGCTCTTCCGCTTCCTCGCTCACTGACTCGCTGCGCTCGGTCGTTCGGCTGCGGCGAGCGGTATCAGC
TCACTCAAAGGCGGTAATACGGTTATCCACAGAATCAGGGGATAACGCAGGAAAGAACATGTGAGCAAAA
GGCCAGCAAAAGGCCAGGAACCGTAAAAAGGCCGCGTTGCTGGCGTTTTTCCATAGGCTCCGCCCCCCTG
ACGAGCATCACAAAAATCGACGCTCAAGTCAGAGGTGGCGAAACCCGACAGGACTATAAAGATACCAGGC
GTTTCCCCCTGGAAGCTCCCTCGTGCGCTCTCCTGTTCCGACCCTGCCGCTTACCGGATACCTGTCCGCC
TTTCTCCCTTCGGGAAGCGTGGCGCTTTCTCATAGCTCACGCTGTAGGTATCTCAGTTCGGTGTAGGTCG
TTCGCTCCAAGCTGGGCTGTGTGCACGAACCCCCCGTTCAGCCCGACCGCTGCGCCTTATCCGGTAACTA
TCGTCTTGAGTCCAACCCGGTAAGACACGACTTATCGCCACTGGCAGCAGCCACTGGTAACAGGATTAGC
AGAGCGAGGTATGTAGGCGGTGCTACAGAGTTCTTGAAGTGGTGGCCTAACTACGGCTACACTAGAAGAA
CAGTATTTGGTATCTGCGCTCTGCTGAAGCCAGTTACCTTCGGAAAAAGAGTTGGTAGCTCTTGATCCGG
CAAACAAACCACCGCTGGTAGCGGTGGTTTTTTTGTTTGCAAGCAGCAGATTACGCGCAGAAAAAAAGGA
TCTCAAGAAGATCCTTTGATCTTTTCTACGGGGTCTGACGCTCAGTGGAACGAAAACTCACGTTAAGGGA
TTTTGGTCATGAGATTATCAAAAAGGATCTTCACCTAGATCCTTTTAAATTAAAAATGAAGTTTTAAATC
AATCTAAAGTATATATGAGTAAACTTGGTCTGACAGTTACCAATGCTTAATCAGTGAGGCACCTATCTCA
GCGATCTGTCTATTTCGTTCATCCATAGTTGCCTGACTCCCCGTCGTGTAGATAACTACGATACGGGAGG
GCTTACCATCTGGCCCCAGTGCTGCAATGATACCGCGAGACCCACGCTCACCGGCTCCAGATTTATCAGC
AATAAACCAGCCAGCCGGAAGGGCCGAGCGCAGAAGTGGTCCTGCAACTTTATCCGCCTCCATCCAGTCT
ATTAATTGTTGCCGGGAAGCTAGAGTAAGTAGTTCGCCAGTTAATAGTTTGCGCAACGTTGTTGCCATTG
CTACAGGCATCGTGGTGTCACGCTCGTCGTTTGGTATGGCTTCATTCAGCTCCGGTTCCCAACGATCAAG
GCGAGTTACATGATCCCCCATGTTGTGCAAAAAAGCGGTTAGCTCCTTCGGTCCTCCGATCGTTGTCAGA
AGTAAGTTGGCCGCAGTGTTATCACTCATGGTTATGGCAGCACTGCATAATTCTCTTACTGTCATGCCAT
CCGTAAGATGCTTTTCTGTGACTGGTGAGTACTCAACCAAGTCATTCTGAGAATAGTGTATGCGGCGACC
GAGTTGCTCTTGCCCGGCGTCAATACGGGATAATACCGCGCCACATAGCAGAACTTTAAAAGTGCTCATC
ATTGGAAAACGTTCTTCGGGGCGAAAACTCTCAAGGATCTTACCGCTGTTGAGATCCAGTTCGATGTAAC
CCACTCGTGCACCCAACTGATCTTCAGCATCTTTTACTTTCACCAGCGTTTCTGGGTGAGCAAAAACAGG
AAGGCAAAATGCCGCAAAAAAGGGAATAAGGGCGACACGGAAATGTTGAATACTCATACTCTTCCTTTTT
CAATATTATTGAAGCATTTATCAGGGTTATTGTCTCATGAGCGGATACATATTTGAATGTATTTAGAAAA
ATAAACAAATAGGGGTTCCGCGCACATTTCCCCGAAAAGTGCCACCTGACGTC
